>Addgene plasmid #181870 | pAAV-shNCLX-1 | addgene full sequence | sequence record 355957 | Addgene NGS Result
TAGCTGCGCGCTCGCTCGCTCACTGAGGCCGCCCGGGCAAAGCCCGGGCGTCGGGCGACCTTTGGTCGCC
CGGCCTCAGTGAGCGAGCGAGCGCGCAGAGAGGGAGTGGCCAACTCCATCACTAGGGGTTCCTTGTAGTT
AATGATTAACCCGCCATGCTACTTATCTACGTAGCCATGCTCTAGGTACCCTCGAGGAGGAGAAGCATGA
ATTCCCCAGTGGAAAGACGCGCAGGCAAAACGCACCACGTGACGGAGCGTGACCGCGCGCCGAGCGCGCG
CCAAGGTCGGGCAGGAAGAGGGCCTATTTCCCATGATTCCTTCATATTTGCATATACGATACAAGGCTGT
TAGAGAGATAATTAGAATTAATTTGACTGTAAACACAAAGATATTAGTACAAAATACGTGACGTAGAAAG
TAATAATTTCTTGGGTAGTTTGCAGTTTTAAAATTATGTTTTAAAATGGACTATCATATGCTTACCGTAA
CTTGAAAGTATTTCGATTTCTTGGGTTTATATATCTTGTGGAAAGGACGCGGGATCCCCATGTTGGACTG
TGGATCTAAATTCAAGAGATTTAGATCCACAGTCCAACATTTTTTGGAAAAGCTTGGCACTGGCCGTACT
AGAAAATGAGATGGGGGTGCAGAGAGCTTCCTCAGTGACCTGCCCAGGGTCACATCAGAAATGTCAGAGC
TAGAACTTGAACTCAGATTACTAATCTTAAATTCCATGCCTTGGGGGCATGCAAGTACGATATACAGAAG
GAGTGAACTCATTAGGGCAGATGACCAATGAGTTTAGGAAAGAAGAGTCCAGGGCAGGGTACATCTACAC
CACCCGCCCAGCCCTGGGTGAGTCCAGCCACGTTCACCTCATTATAGTTGCCTCTCTCCAGTCCTACCTT
GACGGGAAGCACAAGCAGAAACTGGGACAGGAGCCCCAGGAGACCAAATCTTCATGGTCCCTCTGGGAGG
ATGGGTGGGGAGAGCTGTGGCAGAGGCCTCAGGAGGGGCCCTGCTGCTCAGTGGTGACAGATAGGGGTGA
GAAAGCAGACAGAGTCATTCCGTCAGCATTCTGGGTCTGTTTGGTACTTCTTCTCACGCTAAGGTGGCGG
TGTGATATGCACAATGGCTAAAAAGCAGGGAGAGCTGGAAAGAAACAAGGACAGAGACAGAGGCCAAGTC
AACCAGACCAATTCCCAGAGGAAGCAAAGAAACCATTACAGAGACTACAAGGGGGAAGGGAAGGAGAGAT
GAATTAGCTTCCCCTGTAAACCTTAGAACCCAGCTGTTGCCAGGGCAACGGGGCAATACCTGTCTCTTCA
GAGGAGATGAAGTTGCCAGGGTAACTACATCCTGTCTTTCTCAAGGACCATCCCAGAATGTGGCACCCAC
TAGCCGTTACCATAGCAACTGCCTCTTTGCCCCACTTAATCCCATCCCGTCTGTTAAAAGGGCCCTATAG
TTGGAGGTGGGGGAGGTAGGAAGAGCGATGATCACTTGTGGACTAAGTTTGTTCGCATCCCCTTCTCCAA
CCCCCTCAGTACATCACCCTGGGGGAACAGGGTCCACTTGCTCCTGGGCCCACACAGTCCTGCAGTATTG
TGTATATAAGGCCAGGGCAAAGAGGAGCAGGTTTTAAAGTGAAAGGCAGGCAGGTGTTGGGGAGGCAGTT
ACCGGGGCAACGGGAACAGGGCGTTTCGGAGGTGGTTGCCATGGGGACCTGGATGCTGACGAAGGCTCGC
GAGGCTGTGAGCAGCCACAGTGCCCTGCTCAGAAGCCCCAAGCTCGTCAGTCAAGCCGGTTCTCCGTTTG
CACTCAGGAGCACGGGCAGGCGAGTGGCCCCTAGTTCTGGGGGCAGCGGGGGATCAGGTGGCAGCGGTGG
CATGGTGAGCAAGGGCGAGGAGGATAACATGGCCATCATCAAGGAGTTCATGCGCTTCAAGGTGCACATG
GAGGGCTCCGTGAACGGCCACGAGTTCGAGATCGAGGGCGAGGGCGAGGGCCGCCCCTACGAGGGCACCC
AGACCGCCAAGCTGAAGGTGACCAAGGGTGGCCCCCTGCCCTTCGCCTGGGACATCCTGTCCCCTCAGTT
CATGTACGGCTCCAAGGCCTACGTGAAGCACCCCGCCGACATCCCCGACTACTTGAAGCTGTCCTTCCCC
GAGGGCTTCAAGTGGGAGCGCGTGATGAACTTCGAGGACGGCGGCGTGGTGACCGTGACCCAGGACTCCT
CCCTGCAGGACGGCGAGTTCATCTACAAGGTGAAGCTGCGCGGCACCAACTTCCCCTCCGACGGCCCCGT
AATGCAGAAGAAGACCATGGGCTGGGAGGCCTCCTCCGAGCGGATGTACCCCGAGGACGGCGCCCTGAAG
GGCGAGATCAAGCAGAGGCTGAAGCTGAAGGACGGCGGCCACTACGACGCTGAGGTCAAGACCACCTACA
AGGCCAAGAAGCCCGTGCAGCTGCCCGGCGCCTACAACGTCAACATCAAGTTGGACATCACCTCCCACAA
CGAGGACTACACCATCGTGGAACAGTACGAACGCGCCGAGGGCCGCCACTCCACCGGCGGCATGGACGAG
CTGTACAAGTAGGGTGGCAGCGGTGGCACTCGAGTAAGCTATCAAGCTAGCTTATCGATAATCAACCTCT
GGATTACAAAATTTGTGAAAGATTGACTGGTATTCTTAACTATGTTGCTCCTTTTACGCTATGTGGATAC
GCTGCTTTAATGCCTTTGTATCATGCTATTGCTTCCCGTATGGCTTTCATTTTCTCCTCCTTGTATAAAT
CCTGGTTGCTGTCTCTTTATGAGGAGTTGTGGCCCGTTGTCAGGCAACGTGGCGTGGTGTGCACTGTGTT
TGCTGACGCAACCCCCACTGGTTGGGGCATTGCCACCACCTGTCAGCTCCTTTCCGGGACTTTCGCTTTC
CCCCTCCCTATTGCCACGGCGGAACTCATCGCCGCCTGCCTTGCCCGCTGCTGGACAGGGGCTCGGCTGT
TGGGCACTGACAATTCCGTGGTGTTGTCGGGGAAATCATCGTCCTTTCCTTGGCTGCTCGCCTGTGTTGC
CACCTGGATTCTGCGCGGGACGTCCTTCTGCTACGTCCCTTCGGCCCTCAATCCAGCGGACCTTCCTTCC
CGCGGCCTGCTGCCGGCTCTGCGGCCTCTTCCGCGTCTTCGCCTTCGCCCTCAGACGAGTCGGATCTCCC
TTTGGGCCGCCTCCCCGCATCGATACCGTCGACTCGCTGATCAGCCTCGACTGTGCCTTCTAGTTGCCAG
CCATCTGTTGTTTGCCCCTCCCCCGTGCCTTCCTTGACCCTGGAAGGTGCCACTCCCACTGTCCTTTCCT
AATAAAATGAGGAAATTGCATCGCATTGTCTGAGTAGGTGTCATTCTATTCTGGGGGGTGGGGTGGGGCA
GGACAGCAAGGGGGAGGATTGGGAAGACAATAGCAGGCATGCTGGGGATGCGGTGGGCTCTATGGCTTCT
GAGGCGGAAAGAACCAGCTGGGGCTCGACTAGAGCATGGCTACGTAGATAAGTAGCATGGCGGGTTAATC
ATTAACTACAAGGAACCCCTAGTGATGGAGTTGGCCACTCCCTCTCTGCGCGCTCGCTCGCTCACTGAGG
CCGGGCGACCAAAGGTCGCCCGACGCCCGGGCGGCCTCAGTGAGCGAGCGAGCGCGCAGAGCTTTTTGCA
AAAGCCTAGGCCTCCAAAAAAGCCTCCTCACTACTTCTGGAATAGCTCAGAGGCCGAGGCGGCCTCGGCC
TCTGCATAAATAAAAAAAATTAGTCAGCCATGGGGCGGAGAATGGGCGGAACTGGGCGGAGTTAGGGGCG
GGATGGGCGGAGTTAGGGGCGGGACTATGGTTGCTGACTAATTGAGATGCATGCTTTGCATACTTCTGCC
TGCTGGGGAGCCTGGGGACTTTCCACACCTGGTTGCTGACTAATTGAGATGCATGCTTTGCATACTTCTG
CCTGCTGGGGAGCCTGGGGACTTTCCACACCCTAACTGACACACATTCCACAGCTGCATTAATGAATCGG
CCAACGCGCGGGGAGAGGCGGTTTGCGTATTGGGCGCTCTTCCGCTTCCTCGCTCACTGACTCGCTGCGC
TCGGTCGTTCGGCTGCGGCGAGCGGTATCAGCTCACTCAAAGGCGGTAATACGGTTATCCACAGAATCAG
GGGATAACGCAGGAAAGAACATGTGAGCAAAAGGCCAGCAAAAGGCCAGGAACCGTAAAAAGGCCGCGTT
GCTGGCGTTTTTCCATAGGCTCCGCCCCCCTGACGAGCATCACAAAAATCGACGCTCAAGTCAGAGGTGG
CGAAACCCGACAGGACTATAAAGATACCAGGCGTTTCCCCCTGGAAGCTCCCTCGTGCGCTCTCCTGTTC
CGACCCTGCCGCTTACCGGATACCTGTCCGCCTTTCTCCCTTCGGGAAGCGTGGCGCTTTCTCATAGCTC
ACGCTGTAGGTATCTCAGTTCGGTGTAGGTCGTTCGCTCCAAGCTGGGCTGTGTGCACGAACCCCCCGTT
CAGCCCGACCGCTGCGCCTTATCCGGTAACTATCGTCTTGAGTCCAACCCGGTAAGACACGACTTATCGC
CACTGGCAGCAGCCACTGGTAACAGGATTAGCAGAGCGAGGTATGTAGGCGGTGCTACAGAGTTCTTGAA
GTGGTGGCCTAACTACGGCTACACTAGAAGAACAGTATTTGGTATCTGCGCTCTGCTGAAGCCAGTTACC
TTCGGAAAAAGAGTTGGTAGCTCTTGATCCGGCAAACAAACCACCGCTGGTAGCGGTGGTTTTTTTGTTT
GCAAGCAGCAGATTACGCGCAGAAAAAAAGGATCTCAAGAAGATCCTTTGATCTTTTCTACGGGGTCTGA
CGCTCAGTGGAACGAAAACTCACGTTAAGGGATTTTGGTCATGAGATTATCAAAAAGGATCTTCACCTAG
ATCCTTTTAAATTAAAAATGAAGTTTTAAATCAATCTAAAGTATATATGAGTAAACTTGGTCTGACAGTT
ACCAATGCTTAATCAGTGAGGCACCTATCTCAGCGATCTGTCTATTTCGTTCATCCATAGTTGCCTGACT
CCCCGTCGTGTAGATAACTACGATACGGGAGGGCTTACCATCTGGCCCCAGTGCTGCAATGATACCGCGA
GACCCACGCTCACCGGCTCCAGATTTATCAGCAATAAACCAGCCAGCCGGAAGGGCCGAGCGCAGAAGTG
GTCCTGCAACTTTATCCGCCTCCATCCAGTCTATTAATTGTTGCCGGGAAGCTAGAGTAAGTAGTTCGCC
AGTTAATAGTTTGCGCAACGTTGTTGCCATTGCTACAGGCATCGTGGTGTCACGCTCGTCGTTTGGTATG
GCTTCATTCAGCTCCGGTTCCCAACGATCAAGGCGAGTTACATGATCCCCCATGTTGTGCAAAAAAGCGG
TTAGCTCCTTCGGTCCTCCGATCGTTGTCAGAAGTAAGTTGGCCGCAGTGTTATCACTCATGGTTATGGC
AGCACTGCATAATTCTCTTACTGTCATGCCATCCGTAAGATGCTTTTCTGTGACTGGTGAGTACTCAACC
AAGTCATTCTGAGAATAGTGTATGCGGCGACCGAGTTGCTCTTGCCCGGCGTCAATACGGGATAATACCG
CGCCACATAGCAGAACTTTAAAAGTGCTCATCATTGGAAAACGTTCTTCGGGGCGAAAACTCTCAAGGAT
CTTACCGCTGTTGAGATCCAGTTCGATGTAACCCACTCGTGCACCCAACTGATCTTCAGCATCTTTTACT
TTCACCAGCGTTTCTGGGTGAGCAAAAACAGGAAGGCAAAATGCCGCAAAAAAGGGAATAAGGGCGACAC
GGAAATGTTGAATACTCATACTCTTCCTTTTTCAATATTATTGAAGCATTTATCAGGGTTATTGTCTCAT
GAGCGGATACATATTTGAATGTATTTAGAAAAATAAACAAATAGGGGTTCCGCGCACATTTCCCCGAAAA
GTGCCACCTGACGTCTAAGAAACCATTATTATCATGACATTAACCTATAAAAATAGGCGTATCACGAGGC
CCTTTCGTCTCGCGCGTTTCGGTGATGACGGTGAAAACCTCTGACACATGCAGCTCCCGGAGACGGTCAC
AGCTTGTCTGTAAGCGGATGCCGGGAGCAGACAAGCCCGTCAGGGCGCGTCAGCGGGTGTTGGCGGGTGT
CGGGGCTGGCTTAACTATGCGGCATCAGAGCAGATTGTACTGAGAGTGCACCATTCGACGCTCTCCCTTA
TGCGACTCCTGCATTAGGAAGCAGCCCAGTAGTAGGTTGAGGCCGTTGAGCACCGCCGCCGCAAGGAATG
GTGCATGCAAGGAGATGGCGCCCAACAGTCCCCCGGCCACGGGGCCTGCCACCATACCCACGCCGAAACA
AGCGCTCATGAGCCCGAAGTGGCGAGCCCGATCTTCCCCATCGGTGATGTCGGCGATATAGGCGCCAGCA
ACCGCACCTGTGGCGCCGGTGATGCCGGCCACGATGCGTCCGGCGTAGAGGATCTGGCTAGCGATGACCC
TGCTGATTGGTTCGCTGACCATTTCCGGGTGCGGGACGGCGTTACCAGAAACTCAGAAGGTTCGTCCAAC
CAAACCGACTCTGACGGCAGTTTACGAGAGAGATGATAGGGTCTGCTTCAGTAAGCCAGATGCTACACAA
TTAGGCTTGTACATATTGTCGTTAGAACGCGGCTACAATTAATACATAACCTTATGTATCATACACATAC
GATTTAGGTGACACTATAGAATACACGGAATTAATTC
Features (pLannotate 1.2.2; 18 found; start..end, strand, type, name):
      2..133     -  repeat_region  AAV2 ITR (fragment): inverted terminal repeat of adeno-associated virus serotype 2 inverted
    298..538     +  promoter       U6 promoter: RNA polymerase III promoter for human U6 snRNA
    629..1867    +  promoter       CaMKII promoter: promoter for the mouse calcium/calmodulin-dependent kinase II α subunit
   1892..2602    +  CDS            mCherry: monomeric derivative of DsRed fluorescent protein (Shaner et al., 2004) mammalian codon-optimized
   2650..3238    +  misc_feature   WPRE: woodchuck hepatitis virus posttranscriptional regulatory element
   3271..3495    +  polyA_signal   bGH poly(A) signal: bovine growth hormone polyadenylation signal
   3499..3520    +  promoter       SV40 promoter (fragment): SV40 enhancer and early promoter
   3581..3672    +  repeat_region  AAV2 ITR (fragment): inverted terminal repeat of adeno-associated virus serotype 2 inverted
   3672..3701    -  repeat_region  AAV2 ITR (fragment): inverted terminal repeat of adeno-associated virus serotype 2 inverted
   3705..4034    -  promoter       SV40 promoter: SV40 enhancer and early promoter
   4041..4097    -  CDS            lacI (fragment): lac repressor; lacI; The lac repressor binds to the lac operator to inhibit transcription in E. coli. This inhibition can be relieved by adding lactose or isopropyl-β-D-thiogalactopyranoside (IPTG).
   4280..4868    -  rep_origin     ori: high-copy-number ColE1/pMB1/pBR322/pUC origin of replication
   5039..5899    -  CDS            AmpR: β-lactamase; bla; confers resistance to ampicillin, carbenicillin, and related antibiotics
   5900..6004    -  promoter       AmpR promoter: bla
   6099..6134    +  CDS            rop (fragment): Rop protein, which maintains plasmids at low copy number; rop
   6236..6284    +  misc_feature   bom (fragment): basis of mobility region from pBR322
   6285..6564    -  CDS            TcR (fragment): tetracycline efflux protein; tet; confers resistance to tetracycline
   6792..6810    +  promoter       SP6 promoter: promoter for bacteriophage SP6 RNA polymerase
