[The description below was written by a language model from this plasmid's Addgene catalogue record and pLannotate feature annotations shown in this document.]
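Description:
pAAV-shNCLX-1 is a 6.8 kb AAV transfer plasmid built on the pAAV-U6_CaMKIIa-mCherry backbone and designed for RNA interference against mouse Slc8b1, which encodes the mitochondrial sodium/calcium/lithium exchanger NCLX. It is maintained in E. coli through a high-copy ColE1/pUC-type origin and selected with ampicillin via the β-lactamase gene. The backbone also carries non-functional pBR322-derived remnants (fragments of rop, bom, the tetracycline resistance gene and lacI), as well as an SV40 promoter and an SP6 promoter lying outside the viral cassette. The recorded growth strain is a recombination-deficient one, consistent with the need to keep the AAV2 inverted terminal repeats intact. The annotation detects these repeats only as fragments at each end of the cassette.

Between the ITRs sit two independent expression units. A human U6 RNA polymerase III promoter drives a short hairpin RNA directed against the NCLX transcript, cloned downstream of U6 by restriction cloning; the hairpin itself is not annotated in the feature table but would fall in the gap between U6 and the next promoter. Downstream, the mouse CaMKIIα promoter drives mammalian codon-optimised mCherry, followed by a WPRE to enhance transcript stability and expression and a bovine growth hormone polyadenylation signal. Although the catalogue lists mCherry as a tag, it is a separate reporter rather than a fusion, marking transduced cells in which the CaMKIIα promoter is active, typically excitatory forebrain neurons. The ITRs allow the cassette to be packaged into recombinant AAV. The associated study used NCLX knockdown to examine how loss of this exchanger affects the vulnerability of neuroglial networks to excitotoxic stimuli and synaptic activity.
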