Addgene plasmid #181870: pAAV-shNCLX-1
Purpose: Expresses NCLX-targeted shRNA under control of the U6 promoter and mCherry under control of the CaMKIIa promoter
Depositing lab: Hilmar Bading. Depositing organization: Universitaet Heidelberg. Publication: Disrupted expression of mitochondrial NCLX sensitizes neuroglial networks to excitotoxic stimuli and renders synaptic activity toxic. Hagenston AM, Yan J, Bas-Orth C, Tan Y, Sekler I, Bading H. J Biol Chem. 2021 Dec 20:101508. doi: 10.1016/j.jbc.2021.101508. PubMed 34942149.
Backbone
  Vector backbone: pAAV-U6_CaMKIIa-mCherry
  Vector type: Mammalian Expression, Mouse Targeting, Adenoviral, AAV
Growth in bacteria
  Bacterial resistance: Ampicillin, 100 μg/mL
  Growth temperature: 37°C
  Growth strain: NEB Stable
  Copy number: Unknown
Gene/Insert
  Gene/Insert name: solute carrier 8 family member B1 (alt names: NCLX; sodium/calcium/lithium exchanger)
  gRNA/shRNA sequence: ATGTTGGACTGTGGATCTAAA
  Species: M. musculus (mouse)
  GenBank ID: NM_133221
  Entrez Gene: Slc8b1 (a.k.a. AF261233, NCKX6, NCLX, Slc24a6)
  Promoter: U6
  Tag / fusion protein: mCherry
  Cloning method: Restriction Enzyme; 5′ cloning site BamhI (not destroyed); 3′ cloning site HindIII (destroyed during cloning)
  Sequencing primers: 5′ TTGGGTAGTTTGCAGTTTTAAAATT; 3′ TCACTGAGGAAGCTCTCTG
Terms and licenses: Academic/Nonprofit Terms; Industry Terms: Not Available to Industry
How to cite: pAAV-shNCLX-1 was a gift from Hilmar Bading (Addgene plasmid # 181870 ; http://n2t.net/addgene:181870 ; RRID:Addgene_181870)
